Addgene plasmid #136111: PROM5_35S
Purpose: Strong promoter that drives expression everywhere in Mp gemmae but much weaker in the notches
Depositing lab: Jim Haseloff. Depositing organization: University of Cambridge. Publication: Systematic tools for reprogramming plant gene expression in a simple model, Marchantia polymorpha. Sauret-Gueto S, Frangedakis E, Silvestri L, Rebmann M, Tomaselli M, Markel K, Delmans M, West A, Patron NJ, Haseloff J. ACS Synth Biol. 2020 Mar 12. doi: 10.1021/acssynbio.9b00511. PubMed 32163700.
Backbone
  Vector backbone: pUAP4
  Vector type: Plant Expression, Synthetic Biology
Growth in bacteria
  Bacterial resistance: Chloramphenicol, 25 μg/mL
  Growth temperature: 37°C
  Growth strain: DH5alpha
  Copy number: High Copy
Gene/Insert
  Gene/Insert name: PROM_35S (CaMV)
  Mutation: BsaI/ SapI domesticated
  Cloning method: Restriction Enzyme; 5′ cloning site BsaI (destroyed during cloning); 3′ cloning site BsaI (destroyed during cloning)
  Sequencing primers: 5′ n/a
Depositor comments: Please visit https://www.biorxiv.org/content/10.1101/2020.02.29.971002v1 for bioRxiv preprint.
How to cite: PROM5_35S was a gift from Jim Haseloff (Addgene plasmid # 136111 ; http://n2t.net/addgene:136111 ; RRID:Addgene_136111)
