[The description below was written by a language model from this plasmid's Addgene catalogue record and pLannotate feature annotations shown in this document.]
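Description:
PROM5_35S is a small (about 2.9 kb) Level 0 DNA part plasmid built in the pUAP4 backbone, a universal acceptor vector used in modular, Type IIS restriction enzyme-based plant synthetic biology cloning. It is not an expression vector in its own right. It stores a single standardised promoter part for later assembly into plant transcription units. The plasmid is propagated in E. coli through a high-copy ColE1/pUC-type origin of replication and is selected with chloramphenicol, using a cat (chloramphenicol acetyltransferase) gene driven by its native cat promoter and followed by the lambda t0 terminator. Two further bacterial terminators, a his operon terminator and a putative bacterial terminator, lie on either side of the insert region and probably insulate the cloned part from read-through transcription from the backbone.

The insert is the cauliflower mosaic virus (CaMV) 35S promoter, a strong constitutive plant promoter, annotated as a roughly 340 bp core feature on the reverse strand. The space between the flanking terminators is larger than this annotated core, so the cloned part may include additional sequence. The record does not describe its exact boundaries. The sequence has been domesticated by removing internal BsaI and SapI sites, so the part survives assembly reactions that use those enzymes. According to the record, the BsaI sites used to clone the insert were destroyed in the process.

The part comes from a toolkit for reprogramming gene expression in the liverwort Marchantia polymorpha. There it is described as a strong promoter that drives expression throughout gemmae but much more weakly in the notch regions. This makes it suitable for broad, high-level transgene expression, but less suitable where notch activity is needed.
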