Features (pLannotate 1.2.2; 7 found; start..end, strand, type, name):
    651..708     -  terminator     his operon terminator: This putative transcriptin terminator from the E. coli his operon has a 2-bp deletion introduced during synthesis. Its efficiency has not been determined.
    759..1100    -  promoter       CaMV 35S promoter: strong constitutive promoter from cauliflower mosaic virus
   1607..1650    +  terminator     bacterial terminator: putative bacterial transcription terminator
   1736..1833    +  promoter       cat promoter: promoter of the E. coli cat gene encoding chloramphenicol acetyltransferase
   1834..2490    +  CDS            cat: CAT_ECOLX - Experimental evidence at protein level: Swiss-Prot protein existence level 1. This enzyme is an effector of chloramphenicol resistance in bacteria. From Escherichia coli. This protein is used as a marker in many commonly used cloning vectors, such as pACYC184.
   2514..2608    +  terminator     lambda t0 terminator: transcription terminator from phage lambda
   2791..456     +  rep_origin     ori (across the origin): high-copy-number ColE1/pMB1/pBR322/pUC origin of replication
>Addgene plasmid #136111 | PROM5_35S | addgene full sequence | sequence record 275129 | Addgene NGS Result
ATACCAAATACTGTTCTTCTAGTGTAGCCGTAGTTAGGCCACCACTTCAAGAACTCTGTAGCACCGCCTA
CATACCTCGCTCTGCTAATCCTGTTACCAGTGGCTGCTGCCAGTGGCGATAAGTCGTGTCTTACCGGGTT
GGACTCAAGACGATAGTTACCGGATAAGGCGCAGCGGTCGGGCTGAACGGGGGGTTCGTGCACACAGCCC
AGCTTGGAGCGAACGACCTACACCGAACTGAGATACCTACAGCGTGAGCTATGAGAAAGCGCCACGCTTC
CCGAAGGGAGAAAGGCGGACAGGTATCCGGTAAGCGGCAGGGTCGGAACAGGAGAGCGCACGAGGGAGCT
TCCAGGGGGAAACGCCTGGTATCTTTATAGTCCTGTCGGGTTTCGCCACCTCTGACTTGAGCGTCGATTT
TTGTGATGCTCGTCAGGGGGGCGGAGCCTGTGGAAAAACGCCAGCAACGCGGCCTTTTTACGGTTCCTGG
CCTTTTGCTGGCCTTTTGCTCACATGTTCTTTCCTGCGTTATCCCCTGATTCTGTGGATAACCGTATTAC
CGCCTTTGAGTGAGCTGATACCGCTCGCCGCAGCCGAACGACCGAGCGCAGCGAGTCAGTGAGCGAGGAA
GCCTGCATAACGCGAAGTAATCTTTTCGGTTTTAAAGAAAAAGGGCAGGGTGGTGACACCTTGCCCTTTT
TTGCCGGACTGCAGGGTCTCACATTGGTGATGTTGGATCCTCTAGAGTCCCCCGTGTTCTCTCCAAATGA
AATGAACTTCCTTATATAGAGGAAGGGTCTTGCGAAGGATAGTGGGATTGTGCGTCATCCCTTACGTCAG
TGGAGATATCACATCAATCCACTTGCTTTGTAGACGTGGTTGGAACGTTTTCTTTTTCCACGATGCTCCT
CGTGGGTGGGGGTCCATCTTTGGGACCACTGTCGGCAGAGGCATCTTCAACGATGGCCTTTCCTTTATCG
CAATGATGGCATTTGTAGGAGCCACCTTCCTTTTCCACTATCTTCACAATAAAGTGACAGATAGCTGGGC
AATGGAATCCGAGGAGGTTTCCGGATATTACCCTTTGTTGAAAAGTCTCAATTGCCCTTTGGTCTACTGA
GACTGTATCTTTGATATTTTTGGAGTAGACAAGTGTGTCGTGCTCCACCATGTTGACGAAGATTTTCTTC
TTGTCATTGAGTCGTAAGAGACTCTGTATGAACTGTTCGCCAGTCTTTACGGCGAGTTCTGTTAGGTCCT
CTATTTGAATCTTTGACTCCATGGCCTTTGATTCAGTGGGAACTACCTTTTTAGAGACTCCAATCTCTAT
TACTTGCCTTGGTTTGTGAAGCAAGCCTTGAATCGTCCATACTGGAATAGTACTTCTGATCTTGAGAAAT
ATATCTTTCTCTGTGTTCTTGATGCAGTTAGTCCTGAATCTTTTGACTGCATCTTTAACCTTCTTGGGAA
GGTATTTGATTTCCTGTAGATTATTGCTCGGGTAGATCGTCTTGATGAGACTTGCTGCGTAAGCCTCTCT
AACCATCTGTGGGTTAGCATTCTTTCTGAAATTGAAAAGGCTAATCTCTCCCGAGACCGAATTCCAGAAA
TCATCCTTAGCGAAAGCTAAGGATTTTTTTTATCTGAAATTCTGCCTCGTGATACGCCTATTTTTATAGG
TTAATGTCATGATAATAATGGTTTCTTAGACGTCAGGTGGCACTCGAGTTGATCGGGCACGTAAGAGGTT
CCAACTTTCACCATAATGAAATAAGATCACTACCGGGCGTATTTTTTGAGTTATCGAGATTTTCAGGAGC
TAAGGAAGCTAAAATGGAGAAAAAAATCACTGGATATACCACCGTTGATATATCCCAATGGCATCGTAAA
GAACATTTTGAGGCATTTCAGTCAGTTGCTCAATGTACCTATAACCAGACCGTTCAGCTGGATATTACGG
CCTTTTTAAAGACCGTAAAGAAAAATAAGCACAAGTTTTATCCGGCCTTTATTCACATTCTTGCCCGCCT
GATGAATGCTCATCCGGAATTTCGTATGGCAATGAAAGACGGTGAGCTGGTGATATGGGATAGTGTTCAC
CCTTGTTACACCGTTTTCCATGAGCAAACTGAAACGTTTTCATCGCTCTGGAGTGAATACCACGACGATT
TCCGGCAGTTTCTACACATATATTCGCAAGATGTGGCGTGTTACGGTGAAAACCTGGCCTATTTCCCTAA
AGGGTTTATTGAGAATATGTTTTTCGTCTCAGCCAATCCCTGGGTGAGTTTCACCAGTTTTGATTTAAAC
GTGGCCAATATGGACAACTTCTTCGCCCCCGTTTTCACCATGGGCAAATATTATACGCAAGGCGACAAGG
TGCTGATGCCGCTGGCGATTCAGGTTCATCATGCCGTTTGTGATGGCTTCCATGTCGGCAGAATGCTTAA
TGAATTACAACAGTACTGCGATGAGTGGCAGGGCGGGGCGTAATTTGATATCGAGCTCGCTTGGACTCCT
GTTGATAGATCCAGTAATGACCTCAGAACTCCATCTGGATTTGTTCAGAACGCTCGGTTGCCGCCGGGCG
TTTTTTATTGGTGAGAATCCAAGCCTCGAGCTGTCAGACCAAGTTTACTCATATATACTTTAGATTGATT
TAAAACTTCATTTTTAATTTAAAAGGATCTAGGTGAAGATCCTTTTTGATAATCTCATGACCAAAATCCC
TTAACGTGAGTTTTCGTTCCACTGAGCGTCAGACCCCGTAGAAAAGATCAAAGGATCTTCTTGAGATCCT
TTTTTTCTGCGCGTAATCTGCTGCTTGCAAACAAAAAAACCACCGCTACCAGCGGTGGTTTGTTTGCCGG
ATCAAGAGCTACCAACTCTTTTTCCGAAGGTAACTGGCTTCAGCAGAGCGCAG
